>Addgene plasmid #122705 | pSKAP_AC | addgene full sequence | sequence record 244987 | Addgene NGS Result
GACCTACACCGAACTGAGATACCTACAGCGTGAGCTATGAGAAAGCGCCACGCTTCCCGAAGGGAGAAAG
GCGGACAGGTATCCGGTAAGCGGCAGGGTCGGAACAGGAGAGCGCACGAGGGAGCTTCCAGGGGGAAACG
CCTGGTATCTTTATAGTCCTGTCGGGTTTCGCCACCTCTGACTTGAGCGTCGATTTTTGTGATGCTCGTC
AGGGGGGCGGAGCCTATGGAAAAACGCCAGCAACGCGGCCTTTTTACGGTTCCTGGCCTTTTGCTGGCCT
TTTGCTCACATGTTCTTTCCTGCGTTATCCCCTGATTCTGTGGATAACCGTATTACCGCCTTTGAGTGAG
CTGATACCGCTCGCCGCAGCCGAACGACCGAGCGCAGCGAGTCAGTGAGCGAGGAAGCGGAAGAGCGCCC
AATACGCAAACCGCCTCTCCCCGCGCGTTGGCCGATTCATTAATGCAGCTGGCACGACAGGTTTCCCGAC
TGGAAAGCGGGCAGTGAGCGCAACGCAATTAATGTGAGTTAGCTCACTCATTAGGCACCCCAGGCTTTAC
ACTTTATGCTTCCGGCTCGTATGTTGTGTGGAATTGTGAGCGGATAACAATTTCACACAGGAAACAGCTA
TGACCATGATTACGCCAAGCGCGCAATTAACCCTCACTAAAGGGAACAAAAGCTGGAGCTCCACCGCGGT
GGCGGCCGCTCTAGCCCGGGCGGATCCGTCGACCTGCAGTTCGAAGTTCCTATTCTCTAGAAAGTATAGG
AACTTCAGAGCGCTTTTGAAGCTCACGCTGCCGCAAGCACTCAGGGCGCAAGGGCTGCTAAAGGAAGCGG
AACACGTAGAAAGCCAGTCCGCAGAAACGGTGCTGACCCCGGATGAATGTCAGCTACTGGGCTATCTGGA
CAAGGGAAAACGCAAGCGCAAAGAGAAAGCAGGTAGCTTGCAGTGGGCTTACATGGCGATAGCTAGACTG
GGCGGTTTTATGGACAGCAAGCGAACCGGAATTGCCAGCTGGGGCGCCCTCTGGTAAGGTTGGGAAGCCC
TGCAAAGTAAACTGGATGGCTTTCTTGCCGCCAAGGATCTGATGGCGCAGGGGATCAAGATCTGATCAAG
AGACAGGATGAGGATCGTTTCGCATGATTGAACAAGATGGATTGCACGCAGGTTCTCCGGCCGCTTGGGT
GGAGAGGCTATTCGGCTATGACTGGGCACAACAGACAATCGGCTGCTCTGATGCCGCCGTGTTCCGGCTG
TCAGCGCAGGGGCGCCCGGTTCTTTTTGTCAAGACCGACCTGTCCGGTGCCCTGAATGAACTGCAGGACG
AGGCAGCGCGGCTATCGTGGCTGGCCACGACGGGCGTTCCTTGCGCAGCTGTGCTCGACGTTGTCACTGA
AGCGGGAAGGGACTGGCTGCTATTGGGCGAAGTGCCGGGGCAGGATCTCCTGTCATCTCACCTTGCTCCT
GCCGAGAAAGTATCCATCATGGCTGATGCAATGCGGCGGCTGCATACGCTTGATCCGGCTACCTGCCCAT
TCGACCACCAAGCGAAACATCGCATCGAGCGAGCACGTACTCGGATGGAAGCCGGTCTTGTCGATCAGGA
TGATCTGGACGAAGAGCATCAGGGGCTCGCGCCAGCCGAACTGTTCGCCAGGCTCAAGGCGCGCATGCCC
GACGGCGAGGATCTCGTCGTGACCCATGGCGATGCCTGCTTGCCGAATATCATGGTGGAAAATGGCCGCT
TTTCTGGATTCATCGACTGTGGCCGGCTGGGTGTGGCGGACCGCTATCAGGACATAGCGTTGGCTACCCG
TGATATTGCTGAAGAGCTTGGCGGCGAATGGGCTGACCGCTTCCTCGTGCTTTACGGTATCGCCGCTCCC
GATTCGCAGCGCATCGCCTTCTATCGCCTTCTTGACGAGTTCTTCTAATAAGGGGATCTTGAAGTTCCTA
TTCCGAAGTTCCTATTCTCTAGAAAGTATAGGAACTTCGAAGCAGCTCCAGCCTACACAATCGACACAAG
CACCTCCAGGAGACTACTCTCAAGACGTGTAATGCTGCAATCTGCATGCAAGCTTATCGATACCGTCGAC
CTCGAGGGGGGGCCCGGTACCCAATTCGCCCTATAGTGAGTCGTATTACGCGCGCTCACTGGCCGTCGTT
TTACAACGTCGTGACTGGGAAAACCCTGGCGTTACCCAACTTAATCGCCTTGCAGCACATCCCCCTTTCG
CCAGCTGGCGTAATAGCGAAGAGGCCCGCACCGATCGCCCTTCCCAACAGTTGCGCAGCCTGAATGGCGA
ATGGG
[124 nt withheld, positions 2316-2439]
C
[91 nt withheld, positions 2441-2531]
A
[49 nt withheld, positions 2533-2581]
CCTTTGACGTTGGAGTCCACGTTCTTT
[37 nt withheld, positions 2609-2645]
ACCCTATCTCGGTCTATTCTTTTGATTTATAAGGGATTTTGCCGATTTCGGCCTATTGGTTAAAAAATGA
GCTGATTTAACAAAAATTTAACGCGAATTTTAACAAAATATTAACGCTTACAATTTAGGTGGCACTTTTC
GGGGAAATGTGCGCGGAACCCCTATTTGTTTATTTTTCTAAATACATTCAAATATGTATCCGCTCATGAG
ACAATAACCCTGATAAATGCTTCAATAATATTGAAAAAGGAAGAGTATGAGTATTCAACATTTCCGTGTC
GCCCTTATTCCCTTTTTTGCGGCATTTTGCCTTCCTGTTTTTGCTCACCCAGAAACGCTGGTGAAAGTAA
AAGATGCTGAAGATCAGTTGGGTGCACGAGTGGGTTACATCGAACTGGATCTCAACAGCGGTAAGATCCT
TGAGAGTTTTCGCCCCGAAGAACGTTTTCCAATGATGAGCACTTTTTGATCAGAAAAAAAGGATCATATC
GTCAATTATTACCTCCACGGGGAGAGCCTGAGCAAACTGGCCTCAGGCATTTGAGAAGCACACGGTCACA
CTGCTTCCGGTAGTCAATAAACCGGTAAACCAGCAATAGACATAAGCGGCTATTTAACGACCCTGCCCTG
AACCGACGACCGGGTCGAATTTGCTTTCGAATTTCTGCCATTCATCCGCTTATTATCACTTATTCAGGCG
TAGCAACCAGGCGTTTAAGGGCACCAATAACTGCCTTAAAAAAATTACGCCCCGCCCTGCCACTCATCGC
AGTACTGTTGTAATTCATTAAGCATTCTGCCGACATGGAAGCCATCACAAACGGCATGATGAACCTGAAT
CGCCAGCGGCATCAGCACCTTGTCGCCTTGCGTATAATATTTGCCCATGGTGAAAACGGGGGCGAAGAAG
TTGTCCATATTGGCCACGTTTAAATCAAAACTGGTGAAACTCACCCAGGGATTGGCTGAGACGAAAAACA
TATTCTCAATAAACCCTTTAGGGAAATAGGCCAGGTTTTCACCGTAACACGCCACATCTTGCGAATATAT
GTGTAGAAACTGCCGGAAATCGTCGTGGTATTCACTCCAGAGCGATGAAAACGTTTCAGTTTGCTCATGG
AAAACGGTGTAACAAGGGTGAACACTATCCCATATCACCAGCTCACCGTCTTTCATTGCCATACGTAATT
CCGGATGAGCATTCATCAGGCGGGCAAGAATGTGAATAAAGGCCGGATAAAACTTGTGCTTATTTTTCTT
TACGGTCTTTAAAAAGGCCGTAATATCCAGCTGAACGGTCTGGTTATAGGTACATTGAGCAACTGACTGA
AATGCCTCAAAATGTTCTTTACGATGCCATTGGGATATATCAACGGTGGTATATCCAGTGATTTTTTTCT
CCATTTTAGCTTCCTTAGCTCCTGAAAATCTCGACAACTCAAAAAATACGCCCGGTAGTGATCTTATTTC
ATTATGGTGAAAGTTGGAACCTCTTACGTGCCGATCAACGTCTCATTTTCGCCAAAAGTTGGCCCAGGGC
TTCCCGGTATCAACAGGGACACCAGGATTTATTTATTCTGCGAAGTGATCTTCCGTCACAGGTATTTATT
CGGTCGAAAAGGATCTAGGTGAAGATCCTTTTTGATAATCTCATGACCAAAATCCCTTAACGTGAGTTTT
CGTTCCACTGAGCGTCAGACCCCGTAGAAAAGATCAAAGGATCTTCTTGAGATCCTTTTTTTCTGCGCGT
AATCTGCTGCTTGCAAACAAAAAAACCACCGCTACCAGCGGTGGTTTGTTTGCCGGATCAAGAGCTACCA
ACTCTTTTTCCGAAGGTAACTGGCTTCAGCAGAGCGCAGATACCAAATACTGTTCTTCTAGTGTAGCCGT
AGTTAGGCCACCACTTCAAGAACTCTGTAGCACCGCCTACATACCTCGCTCTGCTAATCCTGTTACCAGT
GGCTGCTGCCAGTGGCGATAAGTCGTGTCTTACCGGGTTGGACTCAAGACGATAGTTACCGGATAAGGCG
CAGCGGTCGGGCTGAACGGGGGGTTCGTGCACACAGCCCAGCTTGGAGCGAAC
Features (pLannotate 1.2.2; 19 found; start..end, strand, type, name):
    415..507     +  CDS            lacI (fragment): lac repressor; lacI; The lac repressor binds to the lac operator to inhibit transcription in E. coli. This inhibition can be relieved by adding lactose or isopropyl-β-D-thiogalactopyranoside (IPTG).
    520..541     +  protein_bind   CAP binding site: CAP binding activates transcription in the presence of cAMP. E. coli catabolite activator protein
    556..586     +  promoter       lac promoter: promoter for the E. coli lac operon
    594..610     +  protein_bind   lac operator: The lac repressor binds to the lac operator to inhibit transcription in E. coli. This inhibition can be relieved by adding lactose or isopropyl-β-D-thiogalactopyranoside (IPTG). lac repressor encoded by lacI
    655..673     +  promoter       T3 promoter: promoter for bacteriophage T3 RNA polymerase
    686..714     +  misc_feature   MCS (fragment): pBluescript multiple cloning site
    743..776     +  protein_bind   FRT (minimal): supports FLP-mediated excision but not integration (Turan and Bode, 2011) FLP recombinase from the Saccharomyces cerevisiae 2μ plasmid
    783..1112    +  CDS            tnpA (fragment): TN5P_ECOLX - Also known as tnp. Experimental evidence at protein level: Swiss-Prot protein existence level 1. Mediates transposition of transposon Tn5 by a 'cut and paste' mechanism. First, the monomeric transposase binds the 19 bp inverted DNA repeats flanking the transposon. Then, dimerization of the DNA- bound transposase creates a synaptic DNA complex. After nicking of the first DNA strand, excision of the transposon proceeds through a series of intermediates. The transposase then mediates the insertion of the transposon at a new site by strand transfer. The activity of the wild- type tran
   1144..1935    +  CDS            neo: KKA2_KLEPN - Also known as kan, nptII. Experimental evidence at protein level: Swiss-Prot protein existence level 1. Resistance to kanamycin, neomycin, paromomycin, ribostamycin, butirosin and gentamicin B. From Klebsiella pneumoniae.
   1951..1998    +  protein_bind   FRT: FLP-mediated recombination occurs in the 8-bp core sequence TCTAGAAA (Turan and Bode, 2011). FLP recombinase from the Saccharomyces cerevisiae 2μ plasmid
   2079..2121    +  misc_feature   MCS (fragment): pBluescript multiple cloning site
   2130..2148    -  promoter       T7 promoter: promoter for bacteriophage T7 RNA polymerase
   2156..2311    +  CDS            lacZα (fragment): LacZα fragment of β-galactosidase; lacZ fragment
   2316..2744    +  rep_origin     f1 ori (sequence partly withheld): f1 bacteriophage origin of replication; arrow indicates direction of (+) strand synthesis
   2797..2901    +  promoter       AmpR promoter: bla
   2902..3111    +  CDS            AmpR (fragment): β-lactamase; bla; confers resistance to ampicillin, carbenicillin, and related antibiotics
   3390..4049    -  CDS            CmR: chloramphenicol acetyltransferase; cat; confers resistance to chloramphenicol
   4050..4152    -  promoter       cat promoter: promoter of the E. coli cat gene encoding chloramphenicol acetyltransferase
   4372..232     +  rep_origin     ori (across the origin): high-copy-number ColE1/pMB1/pBR322/pUC origin of replication
