[The description below was written by a language model from this plasmid's Addgene catalogue record and pLannotate feature annotations shown in this document.]
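Description:
pSKAP_AC is a small (about 4.7 kb), high-copy bacterial plasmid built on the pSKAP backbone, which the feature table shows to be a pBluescript-type phagemid. It carries a ColE1/pUC origin for replication in E. coli, an f1 origin, and remnants of the lac promoter/operator, lacZα and the multiple cloning site, flanked by T3 and T7 promoters. Selection of the plasmid is by chloramphenicol, through a cat gene driven by its own promoter. Only a fragment of the original β-lactamase gene remains next to the AmpR promoter, which suggests the chloramphenicol marker interrupted or replaced it, so ampicillin resistance is not expected.

Within the cloning region sits a kanamycin/neomycin resistance gene (neo, with adjacent Tn5-derived sequence) bracketed by two FRT sites. This is the familiar arrangement of template cassettes used for recombination-based chromosomal engineering: the cassette is inserted into a bacterial chromosome under kanamycin selection, and FLP recombinase can later excise the marker between the FRT sites. The distinguishing element of this plasmid is a 25 bp unique DNA barcode designated "AC", added to the backbone. The barcode is not annotated in the feature table, so its exact position relative to the FRT-flanked cassette is not stated in the record.

According to the record, the plasmid is used for allelic exchange to place the barcode on bacterial chromosomes, allowing the resulting strains to be identified molecularly. The associated work applies such barcoded strains to digital PCR-based competitive index measurements of fitness in Salmonella, where differently barcoded strains in a mixed population can be quantified in parallel. Although it is catalogued as a bacterial expression vector, it functions mainly as a source of the barcode and marker cassette rather than as a protein expression construct.
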