Addgene plasmid #122705: pSKAP_AC
Purpose: pSKAP plasmid containing the unique DNA barcode "AC" to be used for allelic exchange on bacterial chromosomes and subsequent molecular identification.
Depositing lab: Travis Bourret. Depositing organization: Creighton University. Publication: Digital PCR-based Competitive Index for High-throughput Analysis of Fitness in Salmonella. Shaw JA, Bourret TJ. J Vis Exp. 2019 May 13;(147). doi: 10.3791/59630. PubMed 31132072.
Backbone
  Vector backbone: pSKAP
  Backbone manufacturer: Shaw and Bourret
  Backbone size w/o insert (bp): 4703
  Total vector size (bp): 4728
  Modifications to backbone: Addition of AC barcode sequence. AGTAGTCTCCTGGAGGTGCTTGTG
  Vector type: Bacterial Expression
Growth in bacteria
  Bacterial resistance: Chloramphenicol, 25 μg/mL
  Growth temperature: 37°C
  Growth strain: DH5alpha
  Copy number: High Copy
Gene/Insert
  Gene/Insert name: Barcode AC
  Insert size (bp): 25
Terms and licenses: Academic/Nonprofit Terms; Industry Terms: Not Available to Industry
How to cite: pSKAP_AC was a gift from Travis Bourret (Addgene plasmid # 122705 ; http://n2t.net/addgene:122705 ; RRID:Addgene_122705)
